Addgene plasmid #40552: pEMB12/LRRK2_BC_1847_2170_P1865CCC
Depositing lab: Michael J Fox Foundation MJFF. Depositing organization: Michael J Fox Foundation.
Backbone
  Vector backbone: pEMB12
  Backbone manufacturer: Emerald
  Vector type: Baculovirus
Growth in bacteria
  Bacterial resistance: Ampicillin, 100 μg/mL
  Growth temperature: 37°C
  Growth strain: Top10
  Copy number: High Copy
Gene/Insert
  Gene/Insert name: LRRK2
  Species: H. sapiens (human)
  Mutation: WT; aa1847_2170
  Entrez Gene: LRRK2 (a.k.a. AURA17, DARDARIN, PARK8, RIPK7, ROCO2)
  Promoter: polH
  Tag / fusion protein: 6xHis (N terminal on insert)
  Cloning method: Restriction Enzyme; 5′ cloning site BamHI (destroyed during cloning); 3′ cloning site HindIII (destroyed during cloning)
  Sequencing primers: 5′ DSP2466For:GAATTTCGTCGACAGATC; 3′ DSP2466Rev:AATAACCCGGATCAGCTT
Terms and licenses: Academic/Nonprofit Terms; Industry Terms
How to cite: pEMB12/LRRK2_BC_1847_2170_P1865CCC was a gift from Michael J Fox Foundation MJFF (Addgene plasmid # 40552 ; http://n2t.net/addgene:40552 ; RRID:Addgene_40552)
