[The description below was written by a language model from this plasmid's Addgene catalogue record and pLannotate feature annotations shown in this document.]
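Description:
pEMB12/LRRK2_BC_1847_2170_P1865CCC carries a fragment of human LRRK2 (also called PARK8 or dardarin), the serine/threonine kinase linked to Parkinson's disease. The fragment spans amino acids 1847–2170 of the wild-type sequence, as recorded in the mutation field. The catalogue entry lists the pEMB12 backbone as a baculovirus-type vector, with the insert driven by the polyhedrin (polH) promoter and fused to an N-terminal 6xHis tag. The insert was cloned between BamHI and HindIII sites that were both destroyed in the process. The plasmid is maintained in E. coli as a high-copy, ampicillin-selected construct.

The annotated 5,713 nt depositor sequence does not match that description well. No polH promoter, baculoviral recombination or transposition elements, or His tag were annotated, although a short His tag can escape automated annotation. Instead, the features resemble an arabinose-inducible bacterial expression plasmid. A divergently transcribed araC regulator gene and the araBAD promoter sit upstream of an E. coli thioredoxin (trxA) coding sequence. This runs directly into the LRRK2 fragment, suggesting a thioredoxin–LRRK2 fusion of the kind often used to improve solubility. The cassette is followed by a 5S rRNA segment and the rrnB T1 and T2 terminators. The remaining features are the AmpR promoter and β-lactamase gene, an f1 origin, a ColE1/pUC-type origin, and pBR322 remnants (bom, rop, TcR and tet promoter fragments).

The construct appears intended for recombinant production and affinity purification of an LRRK2 fragment. However, the record leaves it unresolved whether the expression host is insect cells, as catalogued, or E. coli, as the sequence features suggest.
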