Features (pLannotate 1.2.2; 15 found; start..end, strand, type, name):
    615..899     +  promoter       araBAD promoter: araBAD; promoter of the L-arabinose operon of E. coli; the araC regulatory gene is transcribed in the opposite direction (Guzman et al., 1995)
    961..1284    +  CDS            trxA: THIO_ECO57 - Experimental evidence at protein level: Swiss-Prot protein existence level 1. Participates in various redox reactions through the reversible oxidation of its active center dithiol to a disulfide and catalyzes dithiol-disulfide exchange reactions. From Escherichia coli O157:H7.
   1255..2274    +  CDS            LRRK2 (fragment): LRRK2_HUMAN - Also known as PARK8. Experimental evidence at protein level: Swiss-Prot protein existence level 1. Serine/threonine-protein kinase which phosphorylates a broad range of proteins involved in multiple processes such as neuronal plasticity, autophagy, and vesicle trafficking (PubMed:20949042, PubMed:22012985, PubMed:26824392, PubMed:29125462, PubMed:28720718, PubMed:29127255, PubMed:30398148, PubMed:29212815, PubMed:30635421, PubMed:21850687, PubMed:23395371, PubMed:17114044, PubMed:24687852, PubMed:26014385, PubMed:25201882). Is a key regulator of RAB GTPases by regulating the GTP/
   2368..2483    +  ncRNA          5S rRNA: Accession: RF00001 - 5S ribosomal RNA
   2487..2573    +  terminator     rrnB T1 terminator: Escherichia coli rrnB; transcription terminator T1 from the E. coli rrnB gene
   2665..2692    +  terminator     rrnB T2 terminator: transcription terminator T2 from the E. coli rrnB gene
   2711..2802    +  promoter       AmpR promoter: bla
   2803..3663    +  CDS            AmpR: β-lactamase; bla; confers resistance to ampicillin, carbenicillin, and related antibiotics
   3705..4160    +  rep_origin     f1 ori (sequence partly withheld): f1 bacteriophage origin of replication; arrow indicates direction of (+) strand synthesis
   4271..4859    +  rep_origin     ori: high-copy-number ColE1/pMB1/pBR322/pUC origin of replication
   5045..5096    -  misc_feature   bom (fragment): basis of mobility region from pBR322
   5212..5252    -  CDS            rop (fragment): Rop protein, which maintains plasmids at low copy number; rop
   5264..5305    -  CDS            TcR (fragment): tetracycline efflux protein; tet; confers resistance to tetracycline
   5315..5333    +  promoter       tet promoter (fragment): E. coli promoter for tetracycline efflux protein gene
   5423..588     -  CDS            araC (across the origin): L-arabinose regulatory protein; araC
>Addgene plasmid #40552 | pEMB12/LRRK2_BC_1847_2170_P1865CCC | depositor full sequence | sequence record 52225 | pEMB12/LRRK2_BC_1847_2170_P1865CCC sequence 5713 bps
ATCAAAATTGCTGTCTGCCAGGTGATCGCTGATGTACTGACAAGCCTCGCGTACCCGATTATCCATCGGT
GGATGGAGCGACTCGTTAATCGCTTCCATGCGCCGCAGTAACAATTGCTCAAGCAGATTTATCGCCAGCA
GCTCCGAATAGCGCCCTTCCCCTTGCCCGGCGTTAATGATTTGCCCAAACAGGTCGCTGAAATGCGGCTG
GTGCGCTTCATCCGGGCGAAAGAACCCCGTATTGGCAAATATTGACGGCCAGTTAAGCCATTCATGCCAG
TAGGCGCGCGGACGAAAGTAAACCCACTGGTGATACCATTCGCGAGCCTCCGGATGACGACCGTAGTGAT
GAATCTCTCCTGGCGGGAACAGCAAAATATCACCCGGTCGGCAAACAAATTCTCGTCCCTGATTTTTCAC
CACCCCCTGACCGCGAATGGTGAGATTGAGAATATAACCTTTCATTCCCAGCGGTCGGTCGATAAAAAAA
TCGAGATAACCGTTGGCCTCAATCGGCGTTAAACCCGCCACCAGATGGGCATTAAACGAGTATCCCGGCA
GCAGGGGATCATTTTGCGCTTCAGCCATACTTTTCATACTCCCGCCATTCAGAGAAGAAACCAATTGTCC
ATATTGCATCAGACATTGCCGTCACTGCGTCTTTTACTGGCTCTTCTCGCTAACCAAACCGGTAACCCCG
CTTATTAAAAGCATTCTGTAACAAAGCGGGACCAAAGCCATGACAAAAACGCGTAACAAAAGTGTCTATA
ATCACGGCAGAAAAGTCCACATTGATTATTTGCACGGCGTCACACTTTGCTATGCCATAGCATTTTTATC
CATAAGATTAGCGGCTCCTACCTGACGCTTTTTATCGCAACTCTCTACTGTTTCTCCATACCCGTTTTTT
TGGGCTAGCAGGAGGAATTCATGAAGCATCACCACCATCACCATCTCGAGTCCGATAAGATAATCCACCT
GACTGACGACTCCTTCGATACCGACGTGCTGAAGGCAGACGGTGCTATCCTCGTTGACTTCTGGGCCCAC
TGGTGTGGTCCTTGCAAGATGATAGCTCCTATTCTTGACGAGATCGCAGACGAATACCAAGGTAAGCTGA
CCGTTGCTAAGCTGAACATTGATCATAACCCTGGCACCGCACCTAAATACGGCATCCGTGGCATCCCAAC
TTTGCTCCTGTTCAAGAATGGTGAAGTAGCAGCTACCAAGGTAGGCGCACTGTCTAAAGGCCAGCTGAAA
GAATTTCTGGACGCCAACTTAGCTTTAGTTCCTCGCGGATCCAGGCTGACCATCCCCATCTCCCAGATTG
CACCCGACCTTATCCTCGCTGACCTGCCCCGCAACATCATGCTGAACAATGACGAGCTGGAGTTTGAACA
AGCACCCGAGTTCCTGCTAGGCGACGGCTCTTTCGGTTCAGTTTACCGTGCTGCTTACGAGGGTGAAGAG
GTTGCCGTGAAGATTTTTAACAAGCACACTTCGCTCCGTCTGCTGCGTCAGGAGCTTGTGGTTCTCTGCC
ACCTGCACCACCCTTCCCTGATCTCCCTGCTGGCCGCCGGCATTAGGCCTCGCATGCTAGTGATGGAACT
GGCCAGTAAGGGTTCATTGGACCGCCTGCTGCAGCAGGACAAGGCTAGCCTGACCCGTACGCTCCAGCAC
CGTATCGCCCTGCATGTGGCCGACGGACTGCGCTACTTGCACAGTGCCATGATCATTTATCGCGATCTGA
AGCCTCATAATGTTCTTCTGTTCACGCTCTACCCAAACGCAGCTATCATTGCCAAAATTGCCGATTACGG
CATAGCCCAGTACTGCTGTCGTATGGGTATCAAGACTAGCGAGGGTACACCTGGGTTCCGCGCTCCCGAA
GTCGCACGCGGGAACGTGATCTACAACCAGCAGGCCGACGTGTACTCGTTTGGCCTGCTCCTGTATGACA
TTCTCACTACCGGAGGCCGGATTGTGGAGGGCCTGAAATTTCCCAACGAGTTCGACGAGCTGGAGATCCA
GGGCAAGCTGCCTGACCCCGTGAAGGAGTACGGTTGTGCACCCTGGCCTATGGTGGAGAAGCTCATTAAG
CAGTGTCTGAAGGAGAACCCTCAGGAACGCCCCACAAGCGCCCAGGTGTTCGACATTCTAAACTCTGCAG
AGTTAGTGTGTCTGACTAGGCGTATCTTACTCCCGAAGAACGTGATCGTTGAGTGCATGGTGGCAACGCA
CCACAACTCGCGTAACGCTAGCATCTGGTTAGGATGATAAGCTTGGCTGTTTTGGCGGATGAGAGAAGAT
TTTCAGCCTGATACAGATTAAATCAGAACGCAGAAGCGGTCTGATAAAACAGAATTTGCCTGGCGGCAGT
AGCGCGGTGGTCCCACCTGACCCCATGCCGAACTCAGAAGTGAAACGCCGTAGCGCCGATGGTAGTGTGG
GGTCTCCCCATGCGAGAGTAGGGAACTGCCAGGCATCAAATAAAACGAAAGGCTCAGTCGAAAGACTGGG
CCTTTCGTTTTATCTGTTGTTTGTCGGTGAACGCTCTCCTGAGTAGGACAAATCCGCCGGGAGCGGATTT
GAACGTTGCGAAGCAACGGCCCGGAGGGTGGCGGGCAGGACGCCCGCCATAAACTGCCAGGCATCAAATT
AAGCAGAAGGCCATCCTGACGGATGGCCTTTTTGCGTTTCTACAAACTCTTTTGTTTATTTTTCTAAATA
CATTCAAATATGTATCCGCTCATGAGACAATAACCCTGATAAATGCTTCAATAATATTGAAAAAGGAAGA
GTATGAGTATTCAACATTTCCGTGTCGCCCTTATTCCCTTTTTTGCGGCATTTTGCCTTCCTGTTTTTGC
TCACCCAGAAACGCTGGTGAAAGTAAAAGATGCTGAAGATCAGTTGGGTGCACGAGTGGGTTACATCGAA
CTGGATCTCAACAGCGGTAAGATCCTTGAGAGTTTTCGCCCCGAAGAACGTTTTCCAATGATGAGCACTT
TTAAAGTTCTGCTATGTGGCGCGGTATTATCCCGTGTTGACGCCGGGCAAGAGCAACTCGGTCGCCGCAT
ACACTATTCTCAGAATGACTTGGTTGAGTACTCACCAGTCACAGAAAAGCATCTTACGGATGGCATGACA
GTAAGAGAATTATGCAGTGCTGCCATAACCATGAGTGATAACACTGCGGCCAACTTACTTCTGACAACGA
TCGGAGGACCGAAGGAGCTAACCGCTTTTTTGCACAACATGGGGGATCATGTAACTCGCCTTGATCGTTG
GGAACCGGAGCTGAATGAAGCCATACCAAACGACGAGCGTGACACCACGATGCCTGCAGCAATGGCAACA
ACGTTGCGCAAACTATTAACTGGCGAACTACTTACTCTAGCTTCCCGGCAACAATTAATAGACTGGATGG
AGGCGGATAAAGTTGCAGGACCACTTCTGCGCTCGGCCCTTCCGGCTGGCTGGTTTATTGCTGATAAATC
TGGAGCCGGTGAGCGTGGGTCTCGCGGTATCATTGCAGCACTGGGGCCAGATGGTAAGCCCTCCCGTATC
GTAGTTATCTACACGACGGGGAGTCAGGCAACTATGGATGAACGAAATAGACAGATCGCTGAGATAGGTG
CCTCACTGATTAAGCATTGGTAACTGTCAGACCAAGTTTACTCATATATACTTTAGATTGATT
[125 nt withheld, positions 3704-3828]
C
[141 nt withheld, positions 3830-3970]
CCTTTGACGTTGGAGTCCACGTTCTTTAATAGTGGACTCTTGTTCCAAACTTGAACAACACTCAACCCTA
TCTCGGGCTATTCTTTTGATTTATAAGGGATTTTGCCGATTTCGGCCTATTGGTTAAAAAATGAGCTGAT
TTAACAAAAATTTAACGCGAATTTTAACAAAATATTAACGTTTACAATTTAAAAGGATCTAGGTGAAGAT
CCTTTTTGATAATCTCATGACCAAAATCCCTTAACGTGAGTTTTCGTTCCACTGAGCGTCAGACCCCGTA
GAAAAGATCAAAGGATCTTCTTGAGATCCTTTTTTTCTGCGCGTAATCTGCTGCTTGCAAACAAAAAAAC
CACCGCTACCAGCGGTGGTTTGTTTGCCGGATCAAGAGCTACCAACTCTTTTTCCGAAGGTAACTGGCTT
CAGCAGAGCGCAGATACCAAATACTGTCCTTCTAGTGTAGCCGTAGTTAGGCCACCACTTCAAGAACTCT
GTAGCACCGCCTACATACCTCGCTCTGCTAATCCTGTTACCAGTGGCTGCTGCCAGTGGCGATAAGTCGT
GTCTTACCGGGTTGGACTCAAGACGATAGTTACCGGATAAGGCGCAGCGGTCGGGCTGAACGGGGGGTTC
GTGCACACAGCCCAGCTTGGAGCGAACGACCTACACCGAACTGAGATACCTACAGCGTGAGCTATGAGAA
AGCGCCACGCTTCCCGAAGGGAGAAAGGCGGACAGGTATCCGGTAAGCGGCAGGGTCGGAACAGGAGAGC
GCACGAGGGAGCTTCCAGGGGGAAACGCCTGGTATCTTTATAGTCCTGTCGGGTTTCGCCACCTCTGACT
TGAGCGTCGATTTTTGTGATGCTCGTCAGGGGGGCGGAGCCTATGGAAAAACGCCAGCAACGCGGCCTTT
TTACGGTTCCTGGCCTTTTGCTGGCCTTTTGCTCACATGTTCTTTCCTGCGTTATCCCCTGATTCTGTGG
ATAACCGTATTACCGCCTTTGAGTGAGCTGATACCGCTCGCCGCAGCCGAACGACCGAGCGCAGCGAGTC
AGTGAGCGAGGAAGCGGAAGAGCGCCTGATGCGGTATTTTCTCCTTACGCATCTGTGCGGTATTTCACAC
CGCATAGGGTCATGGCTGCGCCCCGACACCCGCCAACACCCGCTGACGCGCCCTGACGGGCTTGTCTGCT
CCCGGCATCCGCTTACAGACAAGCTGTGACCGTCTCCGGGAGCTGCATGTGTCAGAGGTTTTCACCGTCA
TCACCGAAACGCGCGAGGCAGCAAGGAGATGGCGCGCCGGTGATGCCGGCCACGATGCGTCCGGCGTAGA
GGATCTGCTCATGTTTGACAGCTTATCATCGATGCATAATGTGCCTGTCAAATGGACGAAGCAGGGATTC
TGCAAACCCTATGCTACTCCGTCAAGCCGTCAATTGTCTGATTCGTTACCAATTATGACAACTTGACGGC
TACATCATTCACTTTTTCTTCACAACCGGCACGGAACTCGCTCGGGCTGGCCCCGGTGCATTTTTTAAAT
ACCCGCGAGAAATAGAGTTGATCGTCAAAACCAACATTGCGACCGACGGTGGCGATAGGCATCCGGGTGG
TGCTCAAAAGCAGCTTCGCCTGGCTGATACGTTGGTCCTCGCGCCAGCTTAAGACGCTAATCCCTAACTG
CTGGCGGAAAAGATGTGACAGACGCGACGGCGACAAGCAAACATGCTGTGCGACGCTGGCGAT
