>Addgene plasmid #40552 | pEMB12/LRRK2_BC_1847_2170_P1865CCC | addgene partial sequence | sequence record 54298 | pBAD-rev
CAGCCAGCTTATCATCCTAACCAGATGCTAGCGTTACGCGAGTTGTGGTGCGTTGCCACCATGCACTCAA
CGATCACGTTCTTCGGGAGTAAGATACGCCTAGTCAGACACACTAACTCTGCAGAGTTTAGAATGTCGAA
CACCTGGGCGCTTGTGGGGCGTTCCTGAGGGTTCTCCTTCAGACACTGCTTAATGAGCTTCTCCACCATA
GGCCAGGGTGCACAACCGTACTCCTTCACGGGGTCAGGCAGCTTGCCCTGGATCTCCAGCTCGTCGAACT
CGTTGGGAAATTTCAGGCCCTCCACAATCCGGCCTCCGGTAGTGAGAATGTCATACAGGAGCAGGCCAAA
CGAGTACACGTCGGCCTGCTGGTTGTAGATCACGTTCCCGCGTGCGACTTCGGGAGCGCGGAACCCAGGT
GTACCCTCGCTAGTCTTGATACCCATACGACAGCAGTACTGGGCTATGCCGTAATCGGCAATTTTGGCAA
TGATAGCTGCGTTTGGGTAGAGCGTGAACAGAAGAACATTATGAGGCTTCAGATCGCGATAAATGATCAT
GGCACTGTGCAAGTAGCGCAGTCCGTCGGCCACATGCAGGGCGATACGGTGCTGGAGCGTACGGGTCAGG
CTAGCCTTGTCCTGCTGCAGCAGGCGGTCCAATGAACCCTTACTGGCCAGTTCCATCACTAGCATGCGAG
GCCTAATGCCGGCGGCCAGCAGGGAGATCAGGGAAGGGTGGTGCAGGTGGCAGAGAACCACAAGCTCCTG
ACGCAGCAGACGGAGCGAAGTGTGCTTGTT
