>Addgene plasmid #40552 | pEMB12/LRRK2_BC_1847_2170_P1865CCC | addgene partial sequence | sequence record 54299 | pBAD-fwd
GCTTTTTATCGCAACTCTCTACTGTTTCTCCATACCCGTTTTTTTGGGCTAGCAGGAGGAATTCATGAAG
CATCACCACCATCACCATCTCGAGTCCGATAAGATAATCCACCTGACTGACGACTCCTTCGATACCGACG
TGCTGAAGGCAGACGGTGCTATCCTCGTTGACTTCTGGGCCCACTGGTGTGGTCCTTGCAAGATGATAGC
TCCTATTCTTGACGAGATCGCAGACGAATACCAAGGTAAGCTGACCGTTGCTAAGCTGAACATTGATCAT
AACCCTGGCACCGCACCTAAATACGGCATCCGTGGCATCCCAACTTTGCTCCTGTTCAAGAATGGTGAAG
TAGCAGCTACCAAGGTAGGCGCACTGTCTAAAGGCCAGCTGAAAGAATTTCTGGACGCCAACTTAGCTTT
AGTTCCTCGCGGATCCAGGCTGACCATCCCCATCTCCCAGATTGCACCCGACCTTATCCTCGCTGACCTG
CCCCGCAACATCATGCTGAACAATGACGAGCTGGAGTTTGAACAAGCACCCGAGTTCCTGCTAGGCGACG
GCTCTTTCGGTTCAGTTTACCGTGCTGCTTACGAGGGTGAAGAGGTTGCCGTGAAGATTTTTAACAAGCA
CACTTCGCTCCGTCTGCTGCGTCAGGAGCTTGTGGTTCTCTGCCACCTGCACCACCCTTCCCTGATCTCC
CTGCTGGCCGCCGGCATTAGGCCTCGCATGCTAGTGATGGAACTGGCCAGTAAGGGTTCATTGGACCGCC
TGCTGCAGCAGGACAAGGCTAGCCTGACCCGTACGCTCCAGCACCGTATCGCCCTGCATG
